Addgene plasmid #186394: pDEST-Spe4-RfA-mVenus-stop
Purpose: (Empty Backbone) Destination vector for the expression of a fluorescent fusion of a protein of interest with C-ter mVenus into embryos, by mRNA microinjection
Depositing lab: Patrick Lemaire. Depositing organization: CNRS UMR 5237, Centre de Recherche en Biologie cellulaire de Montpellier.
Backbone
  Vector backbone: pDEST-Spe4-RfA
  Backbone size (bp): 5583
  Vector type: Gateway destination vector
  Selectable markers: ccdB gene
Growth in bacteria
  Bacterial resistance: Chloramphenicol and Ampicillin, 25 & 100 μg/mL
  Growth temperature: 37°C
  Growth strain: ccdB Survival
  Copy number: High Copy
Gene/Insert
  Gene/Insert name: None
Terms and licenses: Academic/Nonprofit Terms; Industry Terms: Not Available to Industry
Depositor comments: Gateway destination vector for mRNA production to overexpress a protein of interest following microinjection into ascidian eggs. Likely to be useful for zebrafish, Xenopus, urchin and cnidarian (Clytia, Nematostella...) overexpression studies as well. Backbone was modified by insertion of C terminal mVenus tag at EcoR V/Avr II restriction site
How to cite: pDEST-Spe4-RfA-mVenus-stop was a gift from Patrick Lemaire (Addgene plasmid # 186394 ; http://n2t.net/addgene:186394 ; RRID:Addgene_186394)
