[The description below was written by a language model from this plasmid's Addgene catalogue record and pLannotate feature annotations shown in this document.]
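Description:
pDEST-Spe4-RfA-mVenus-stop is an empty Gateway destination vector built for in vitro synthesis of mRNA encoding a protein of interest fused at its C-terminus to the yellow fluorescent protein mVenus. It derives from the pDEST-Spe4-RfA backbone, into which the mVenus tag was inserted downstream of the Gateway cassette. The plasmid is about 5.6 kb and replicates at high copy in E. coli from a ColE1/pUC-type origin. It also carries an f1 phage origin, and remnants of the lac region (lacI and lacZα fragments, lac promoter and operator) from the parental cloning vector. Ampicillin resistance (bla) marks the backbone, while chloramphenicol resistance lies inside the Gateway cassette. Because that cassette also encodes the CcdB toxin, the unrecombined vector has to be propagated in a ccdB-tolerant strain.

The transcription unit begins with a T3 RNA polymerase promoter and the Xenopus β-globin 5'-UTR, a translational enhancer. Next comes the attR1–CmR–ccdB–attR2 cassette, followed by the mVenus coding sequence and the Xenopus β-globin 3'-UTR. A T7 promoter sits beyond the 3'-UTR in the antisense orientation. In an LR reaction with an entry clone, the open reading frame replaces the CmR/ccdB segment, so ccdB loss counter-selects against non-recombinant plasmids in standard strains. For the fusion to form, the incoming ORF must lack a stop codon and read in frame through attB2 into mVenus, whose own stop ends translation, as the name suggests. T3 transcription then gives a globin-UTR-flanked mRNA for microinjection. The depositor describes its use for overexpression in ascidian eggs and considers it likely to be useful in zebrafish, Xenopus, sea urchin and cnidarian embryos as well.
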