Features (pLannotate 1.2.2; 21 found; start..end, strand, type, name):
     21..125     +  promoter       AmpR promoter: bla
    126..986     +  CDS            AmpR: β-lactamase; bla; confers resistance to ampicillin, carbenicillin, and related antibiotics
   1157..1745    +  rep_origin     ori: high-copy-number ColE1/pMB1/pBR322/pUC origin of replication
   1928..2020    +  CDS            lacI (fragment): lac repressor; lacI; The lac repressor binds to the lac operator to inhibit transcription in E. coli. This inhibition can be relieved by adding lactose or isopropyl-β-D-thiogalactopyranoside (IPTG).
   2033..2054    +  protein_bind   CAP binding site: CAP binding activates transcription in the presence of cAMP. E. coli catabolite activator protein
   2069..2099    +  promoter       lac promoter: promoter for the E. coli lac operon
   2107..2123    +  protein_bind   lac operator: The lac repressor binds to the lac operator to inhibit transcription in E. coli. This inhibition can be relieved by adding lactose or isopropyl-β-D-thiogalactopyranoside (IPTG). lac repressor encoded by lacI
   2168..2186    +  promoter       T3 promoter: promoter for bacteriophage T3 RNA polymerase
   2211..2253    +  5'UTR          Xenopus globin 5'-UTR: translational enhancer from the 5'-UTR of the major beta-globin gene of Xenopus laevis
   2282..2406    +  protein_bind   attR1: mutant version of attR; recombination site for the Gateway® LR reaction LR Clonase™
   2431..2461    +  promoter       lac UV5 promoter: E. coli lac promoter with an "up" mutation
   2486..2514    +  promoter       cat promoter (fragment): promoter of the E. coli cat gene encoding chloramphenicol acetyltransferase
   2515..3174    +  CDS            CmR: chloramphenicol acetyltransferase; cat; confers resistance to chloramphenicol
   3353..3511    +  CDS            ccdA (fragment): CCDA_ECO57 - Also known as H, letA. Experimental evidence at protein level: Swiss-Prot protein existence level 1. Antitoxin component of a type II toxin-antitoxin (TA) system which inhibits the post-segregational killing (PSK) of plasmid-free cells, also referred to as a plasmid addiction system. Binds to and blocks the activity of CcdB; will also remove bound CcdB protein from the CcdB-GyrA complex by forming a CcdA-CcdB complex, a process termed rejuvenation. Functions as a transcriptional corepressor for the ccdAB operon, repression also requires CcdB (By similarity). From Escherichia coli
   3516..3818    +  CDS            ccdB: CCDB_ECOLI - Also known as G, letB, letD. Experimental evidence at protein level: Swiss-Prot protein existence level 1. Toxic component of a type II toxin-antitoxin (TA) system, functioning in plasmid maintainence. Responsible for the post- segregational killing (PSK) of plasmid-free cells, also referred to as a plasmid addiction system. Half-life of over 2 hours. Cell killing by CcdB is accompanied by filamentation, defects in chromosome and plasmid segregation, defects in cell division, formation of anucleate cells, decreased DNA synthesis and plasmid loss. Interferes with the activity of DN
   3862..3986    -  protein_bind   attR2: mutant version of attR; recombination site for the Gateway® LR reaction LR Clonase™
   4000..4716    +  CDS            mVenus: mVenus is a basic (constitutively fluorescent) yellow fluorescent protein published in 2006, derived from Aequorea victoria. It is reported to be a rapidly-maturing monomer with moderate acid sensitivity.
   4726..4851    +  3'UTR          Xenopus globin 3'-UTR: 3'-UTR of the major beta-globin gene of Xenopus laevis
   4940..4958    -  promoter       T7 promoter: promoter for bacteriophage T7 RNA polymerase
   4961..5118    +  CDS            lacZα (fragment): LacZα fragment of β-galactosidase; lacZ fragment
   5149..5577    -  rep_origin     f1 ori (sequence partly withheld): f1 bacteriophage origin of replication; arrow indicates direction of (+) strand synthesis
>Addgene plasmid #186394 | pDEST-Spe4-RfA-mVenus-stop | addgene full sequence | sequence record 392701 | Addgene Partial NGS Result
GCACTTTTCGGGGAAATGTGCGCGGAACCCCTATTTGTTTATTTTTCTAAATACATTCAAATATGTATCC
GCTCATGAGACAATAACCCTGATAAATGCTTCAATAATATTGAAAAAGGAAGAGTATGAGTATTCAACAT
TTCCGTGTCGCCCTTATTCCCTTTTTTGCGGCATTTTGCCTTCCTGTTTTTGCTCACCCAGAAACGCTGG
TGAAAGTAAAAGATGCTGAAGATCAGTTGGGTGCACGAGTGGGTTACATCGAACTGGATCTCAACAGCGG
TAAGATCCTTGAGAGTTTTCGCCCCGAAGAACGTTTTCCAATGATGAGCACTTTTAAAGTTCTGCTATGT
GGCGCGGTATTATCCCGTATTGACGCCGGGCAAGAGCAACTCGGTCGCCGCATACACTATTCTCAGAATG
ACTTGGTTGAGTACTCACCAGTCACAGAAAAGCATCTTACGGATGGCATGACAGTAAGAGAATTATGCAG
TGCTGCCATAACCATGAGTGATAACACTGCGGCCAACTTACTTCTGACAACGATCGGAGGACCGAAGGAG
CTAACCGCTTTTTTGCACAACATGGGGGATCATGTAACTCGCCTTGATCGTTGGGAACCGGAGCTGAATG
AAGCCATACCAAACGACGAGCGTGACACCACGATGCCTGTAGCAATGGCAACAACGTTGCGCAAACTATT
AACTGGCGAACTACTTACTCTAGCTTCCCGGCAACAATTAATAGACTGGATGGAGGCGGATAAAGTTGCA
GGACCACTTCTGCGCTCGGCCCTTCCGGCTGGCTGGTTTATTGCTGATAAATCTGGAGCCGGTGAGCGTG
GATCTCGCGGTATCATTGCAGCACTGGGGCCAGATGGTAAGCCCTCCCGTATCGTAGTTATCTACACGAC
GGGGAGTCAGGCAACTATGGATGAACGAAATAGACAGATCGCTGAGATAGGTGCCTCACTGATTAAGCAT
TGGTAACTGTCAGACCAAGTTTACTCATATATACTTTAGATTGATTTAAAACTTCATTTTTAATTTAAAA
GGATCTAGGTGAAGATCCTTTTTGATAATCTCATGACCAAAATCCCTTAACGTGAGTTTTCGTTCCACTG
AGCGTCAGACCCCGTAGAAAAGATCAAAGGATCTTCTTGAGATCCTTTTTTTCTGCGCGTAATCTGCTGC
TTGCAAACAAAAAAACCACCGCTACCAGCGGTGGTTTGTTTGCCGGATCAAGAGCTACCAACTCTTTTTC
CGAAGGTAACTGGCTTCAGCAGAGCGCAGATACCAAATACTGTTCTTCTAGTGTAGCCGTAGTTAGGCCA
CCACTTCAAGAACTCTGTAGCACCGCCTACATACCTCGCTCTGCTAATCCTGTTACCAGTGGCTGCTGCC
AGTGGCGATAAGTCGTGTCTTACCGGGTTGGACTCAAGACGATAGTTACCGGATAAGGCGCAGCGGTCGG
GCTGAACGGGGGGTTCGTGCACACAGCCCAGCTTGGAGCGAACGACCTACACCGAACTGAGATACCTACA
GCGTGAGCTATGAGAAAGCGCCACGCTTCCCGAAGGGAGAAAGGCGGACAGGTATCCGGTAAGCGGCAGG
GTCGGAACAGGAGAGCGCACGAGGGAGCTTCCAGGGGGAAACGCCTGGTATCTTTATAGTCCTGTCGGGT
TTCGCCACCTCTGACTTGAGCGTCGATTTTTGTGATGCTCGTCAGGGGGGCGGAGCCTATGGAAAAACGC
CAGCAACGCGGCCTTTTTACGGTTCCTGGCCTTTTGCTGGCCTTTTGCTCACATGTTCTTTCCTGCGTTA
TCCCCTGATTCTGTGGATAACCGTATTACCGCCTTTGAGTGAGCTGATACCGCTCGCCGCAGCCGAACGA
CCGAGCGCAGCGAGTCAGTGAGCGAGGAAGCGGAAGAGCGCCCAATACGCAAACCGCCTCTCCCCGCGCG
TTGGCCGATTCATTAATGCAGCTGGCACGACAGGTTTCCCGACTGGAAAGCGGGCAGTGAGCGCAACGCA
ATTAATGTGAGTTAGCTCACTCATTAGGCACCCCAGGCTTTACACTTTATGCTTCCGGCTCGTATGTTGT
GTGGAATTGTGAGCGGATAACAATTTCACACAGGAAACAGCTATGACCATGATTACGCCAAGCTCGAAAT
TAACCCTCACTAAAGGGAACAAAAGCTGGAGCTAAGCTTGCTTGTTCTTTTTGCAGAAGCTCAGAATAAA
CGCTCAACTTTGGCAGATCTGACGTCAGGCCTTACGTAATCACAAGTTTGTACAAAAAAGCTGAACGAGA
AACGTAAAATGATATAAATATCAATATATTAAATTAGATTTTGCATAAAAAACAGACTACATAATACTGT
AAAACACAACATATCCAGTCACTATGGCGGCCGCATTAGGCACCCCAGGCTTTACACTTTATGCTTCCGG
CTCGTATAATGTGTGGATTTTGAGTTAGGATCCGGCGAGATTTTCAGGAGCTAAGGAAGCTAAAATGGAG
AAAAAAATCACTGGATATACCACCGTTGATATATCCCAATGGCATCGTAAAGAACATTTTGAGGCATTTC
AGTCAGTTGCTCAATGTACCTATAACCAGACCGTTCAGCTGGATATTACGGCCTTTTTAAAGACCGTAAA
GAAAAATAAGCACAAGTTTTATCCGGCCTTTATTCACATTCTTGCCCGCCTGATGAATGCTCATCCGGAA
TTCCGTATGGCAATGAAAGACGGTGAGCTGGTGATATGGGATAGTGTTCACCCTTGTTACACCGTTTTCC
ATGAGCAAACTGAAACGTTTTCATCGCTCTGGAGTGAATACCACGACGATTTCCGGCAGTTTCTACACAT
ATATTCGCAAGATGTGGCGTGTTACGGTGAAAACCTGGCCTATTTCCCTAAAGGGTTTATTGAGAATATG
TTTTTCGTCTCAGCCAATCCCTGGGTGAGTTTCACCAGTTTTGATTTAAACGTGGCCAATATGGACAACT
TCTTCGCCCCCGTTTTCACCATGGGCAAATATTATACGCAAGGCGACAAGGTGCTGATGCCGCTGGCGAT
TCAGGTTCATCATGCCGTCTGTGATGGCTTCCATGTCGGCAGAATGCTTAATGAATTACAACAGTACTGC
GATGAGTGGCAGGGCGGGGCGTAAACGCGTGGATCCGGCTTACTAAAAGCCAGATAACAGTATGCGTATT
TGCGCGCTGATTTTTGCGGTATAAGAATATATACTGATATGTATACCCGAAGTATGTCAAAAAGAGGTGT
GCTATGAAGCAGCGTATTACAGTGACAGTTGACAGCGACAGCTATCAGTTGCTCAAGGCATATATGATGT
CAATATCTCCGGTCTGGTAAGCACAACCATGCAGAATGAAGCCCGTCGTCTGCGTGCCGAACGCTGGAAA
GCGGAAAATCAGGAAGGGATGGCTGAGGTCGCCCGGTTTATTGAAATGAACGGCTCTTTTGCTGACGAGA
ACAGGGACTGGTGAAATGCAGTTTAAGGTTTACACCTATAAAAGAGAGAGCCGTTATCGTCTGTTTGTGG
ATGTACAGAGTGATATTATTGACACGCCCGGGCGACGGATGGTGATCCCCCTGGCCAGTGCACGTCTGCT
GTCAGATAAAGTCTCCCGTGAACTTTACCCGGTGGTGCATATCGGGGATGAAAGCTGGCGCATGATGACC
ACCGATATGGCCAGTGTGCCGGTCTCCGTTATCGGGGAAGAAGTGGCTGATCTCAGCCACCGCGAAAATG
ACATCAAAAACGCCATTAACCTGATGTTCTGGGGAATATAAATGTCAGGCTCCCTTATACACAGCCAGTC
TGCAGGTCGACCATAGTGACTGGATATGTTGTGTTTTACAGTATTATGTAGTCTGTTTTTTATGCAAAAT
CTAATTTAATATATTGATATTTATATCATTTTACGTTTCTCGTTCAGCTTTCTTGTACAAAGTGGTGATA
AACTTAGATATGGTGAGCAAGGGCGAGGAGCTGTTCACCGGGGTGGTGCCCATCCTGGTCGAGCTGGACG
GCGACGTAAACGGCCACAAGTTCAGCGTGTCCGGCGAGGGCGAGGGCGATGCCACCTACGGCAAGCTGAC
CCTGAAGCTCATCTGCACCACCGGCAAGCTGCCCGTGCCCTGGCCCACCCTCGTGACCACCCTCGGCTAC
GGCCTGCAGTGCTTCGCCCGCTACCCCGACCACATGAAGCAGCACGACTTCTTCAAGTCCGCCATGCCCG
AAGGCTACGTCCAGGAGCGCACCATCTTCTTCAAGGACGACGGCAACTACAAGACCCGCGCCGAGGTGAA
GTTCGAGGGCGACACCCTGGTGAACCGCATCGAGCTGAAGGGCATCGACTTCAAGGAGGACGGCAACATC
CTGGGGCACAAGCTGGAGTACAACTACAACAGCCACAACGTCTATATCACCGCCGACAAGCAGAAGAACG
GCATCAAGGCCAACTTCAAGATCCGCCACAACATCGAGGACGGCGGCGTGCAGCTCGCCGACCACTACCA
GCAGAACACCCCCATCGGCGACGGCCCCGTGCTGCTGCCCGACAACCACTACCTGAGCTACCAGTCCAAG
CTGAGCAAAGACCCCAACGAGAAGCGCGATCACATGGTCCTGCTGGAGTTCGTGACCGCCGCCGGGATCA
CTCTCGGCATGGACGAGCTGTACAAGTAACCTAGGAACCAGCCTCAAGAACACCCGAATGGAGTCTCTAA
GCTACATAATACCAACTTACACTTTACAAAATGTTGTCCCCCAAAATGTAGCCATTCGTATCTGCTCCTA
ATAAAAAGAAAGTTTCTTCACATTCTAAAAAAAAAAAAAAAAAAAAAAAAAAAAAAAAAMCCCCCCCCCC
CCCCCCCTGCAGGGCCAAGTCGGCCGGCGCGCCATTCGCCCTATAGTGAGTCGTATTACAATTCACTGGC
CGTCGTTTTACAACGTCGTGACTGGGAAAACCCTGGCGTTACCCAACTTAATCGCCTTGCAGCACATCCC
CCTTTCGCCAGCTGGCGTAATAGCGAAGAGGCCCGCACCGATCGCCCTTCCCAACAGTTGCGCAGCCTGA
ATGGCGAATGGAAATTGTAAGCGTTAATATTTTGTTAAAATTCGCGTTAAATTTTTGTTAAATCAGCTCA
TTTTTTAACCAATAGGCCGAAATCGGCAAAATCCCTTATAAATCAAAAGAATAGACCGAGATAGGGT
[37 nt withheld, positions 5248-5284]
AAAGAACGTGGACTCCAACGTCAAAGG
[49 nt withheld, positions 5312-5360]
T
[91 nt withheld, positions 5362-5452]
G
[124 nt withheld, positions 5454-5577]
CAGGTG
